Addgene plasmid #177588: pEcGlyRSH6
Purpose: Expresses His tagged GlyRS in Escherichia coli cells
Depositing lab: Kambiz Hamadani. Depositing organization: California State University, San Marcos.
Backbone
  Vector backbone: pJL-H6
  Vector type: Bacterial Expression
Growth in bacteria
  Bacterial resistance: Ampicillin, 100 μg/mL
  Growth temperature: 37°C
  Growth strain: DH5alpha
  Copy number: High Copy
Gene/Insert
  Gene/Insert name: Glycine tRNA Synthetase
  Species: Escherichia coli
  Tag / fusion protein: Hexahistidine (C terminal on backbone)
  Cloning method: Ligation Independent Cloning
Terms and licenses: Academic/Nonprofit Terms; Industry Terms: Not Available to Industry
How to cite: pEcGlyRSH6 was a gift from Kambiz Hamadani (Addgene plasmid # 177588 ; http://n2t.net/addgene:177588 ; RRID:Addgene_177588)
