[The description below was written by a language model from this plasmid's Addgene catalogue record and pLannotate feature annotations shown in this document.]
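Description:
pEcGlyRSH6 is a bacterial expression plasmid built on the pJL-H6 backbone for producing hexahistidine-tagged Escherichia coli glycyl-tRNA synthetase (GlyRS) in E. coli. The 8,345 nt sequence has the layout of a pET-type vector. It carries a ColE1/pMB1-family origin together with the pBR322 bom site and the rop gene, an f1 phage origin, and a β-lactamase gene under its own promoter for ampicillin selection. The catalogue lists it as high copy, although rop is normally associated with reduced copy number. Two short tetracycline-resistance fragments are non-functional leftovers from the pBR322 lineage.

The expression cassette consists of a T7 promoter followed directly by a lac operator and the strong ribosome binding site from T7 gene 10, and it ends in a T7 terminator. A plasmid-borne lacI gene with its own promoter supplies repressor, so transcription depends on T7 RNA polymerase in the host and is induced with IPTG or lactose. The insert was introduced by ligation-independent cloning. It comprises both subunit genes of the E. coli enzyme, glyQ (alpha subunit) followed after a short gap by glyS (beta subunit), apparently in their native operon-like arrangement, so both chains are made from a single transcript.

The record describes the His6 tag as C-terminal and supplied by the backbone, which would place it after glyS. The tag is not annotated as a separate feature, however. The small "SET1" fragment called just before the terminator is probably an automated match to vector sequence rather than a deliberate solubility tag. The plasmid is suited to overexpression and nickel-affinity purification of recombinant GlyRS; the record does not state a specific downstream application.
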