Features (pLannotate 1.2.2; 19 found; start..end, strand, type, name):
   1009..1086    -  promoter       lacI promoter: lacI
   1094..1373    -  CDS            TcR (fragment): tetracycline efflux protein; tet; confers resistance to tetracycline
   1395..1413    +  promoter       T7 promoter: promoter for bacteriophage T7 RNA polymerase
   1414..1438    +  protein_bind   lac operator: The lac repressor binds to the lac operator to inhibit transcription in E. coli. This inhibition can be relieved by adding lactose or isopropyl-β-D-thiogalactopyranoside (IPTG). lac repressor encoded by lacI
   1453..1475    +  RBS            RBS: efficient ribosome binding site from bacteriophage T7 gene 10 (Olins and Rangwala, 1989)
   1483..2391    +  CDS            glyQ: SYGA_ECOLI - Also known as glyS(A). Experimental evidence at protein level: Swiss-Prot protein existence level 1. From Escherichia coli (strain K12).
   2404..4470    +  CDS            glyS: SYGB_ECOLI - Also known as glyS(B). Experimental evidence at protein level: Swiss-Prot protein existence level 1. From Escherichia coli (strain K12).
   4498..4547    +  CDS            SET1 (fragment): solubility-enhancement tag derived from T7 phage gene 10B
   4555..4602    +  terminator     T7 terminator: transcription terminator for bacteriophage T7 RNA polymerase
   4639..5067    +  rep_origin     f1 ori (sequence partly withheld): f1 bacteriophage origin of replication; arrow indicates direction of (+) strand synthesis
   5120..5224    +  promoter       AmpR promoter: bla
   5225..6085    +  CDS            AmpR: β-lactamase; bla; confers resistance to ampicillin, carbenicillin, and related antibiotics
   6256..6844    +  rep_origin     ori: high-copy-number ColE1/pMB1/pBR322/pUC origin of replication
   7030..7169    -  misc_feature   bom: basis of mobility region from pBR322
   7271..7462    -  CDS            rop: Rop protein, which maintains plasmids at low copy number; rop
   7479..7859    +  CDS            YPB1_ECOLX: Protein predicted: Swiss-Prot protein existence level 4. From Escherichia coli.
   7931..8222    -  CDS            TcR (fragment): tetracycline efflux protein; tet; confers resistance to tetracycline
   8237..8258    -  protein_bind   CAP binding site: CAP binding activates transcription in the presence of cAMP. E. coli catabolite activator protein
   8271..1008    -  CDS            lacI (across the origin): lac repressor; lacI; The lac repressor binds to the lac operator to inhibit transcription in E. coli. This inhibition can be relieved by adding lactose or isopropyl-β-D-thiogalactopyranoside (IPTG).
>Addgene plasmid #177588 | pEcGlyRSH6 | addgene full sequence | sequence record 350698 | Addgene NGS Result
GGTTTGCGTATTGGGCGCCAGGGTGGTTTTTCTTTTCACCAGTGAGACGGGCAACAGCTGATTGCCCTTC
ACCGCCTGGCCCTGAGAGAGTTGCAGCAAGCGGTCCACGCTGGTTTGCCCCAGCAGGCGAAAATCCTGTT
TGATGGTGGTTAACGGCGGGATATAACATGAGCTGTCTTCGGTATCGTCGTATCCCACTACCGAGATATC
CGCACCAACGCGCAGCCCGGACTCGGTAATGGCGCGCATTGCGCCCAGCGCCATCTGATCGTTGGCAACC
AGCATCGCAGTGGGAACGATGCCCTCATTCAGCATTTGCATGGTTTGTTGAAAACCGGACATGGCACTCC
AGTCGCCTTCCCGTTCCGCTATCGGCTGAATTTGATTGCGAGTGAGATATTTATGCCAGCCAGCCAGACG
CAGACGCGCCGAGACAGAACTTAATGGGCCCGCTAACAGCGCGATTTGCTGGTGACCCAATGCGACCAGA
TGCTCCACGCCCAGTCGCGTACCGTCTTCATGGGAGAAAATAATACTGTTGATGGGTGTCTGGTCAGAGA
CATCAAGAAATAACGCCGGAACATTAGTGCAGGCAGCTTCCACAGCAATGGCATCCTGGTCATCCAGCGG
ATAGTTAATGATCAGCCCACTGACGCGTTGCGCGAGAAGATTGTGCACCGCCGCTTTACAGGCTTCGACG
CCGCTTCGTTCTACCATCGACACCACCACGCTGGCACCCAGTTGATCGGCGCGAGATTTAATCGCCGCGA
CAATTTGCGACGGCGCGTGCAGGGCCAGACTGGAGGTGGCAACGCCAATCAGCAACGACTGTTTGCCCGC
CAGTTGTTGTGCCACGCGGTTGGGAATGTAATTCAGCTCCGCCATCGCCGCTTCCACTTTTTCCCGCGTT
TTCGCAGAAACGTGGCTGGCCTGGTTCACCACGCGGGAAACGGTCTGATAAGAGACACCGGCATACTCTG
CGACATCGTATAACGTTACTGGTTTCACATTCACCACCCTGAATTGACTCTCTTCCGGGCGCTATCATGC
CATACCGCGAAAGGTTTTGCGCCATTCGATGGTGTCCGGGATCTCGACGCTCTCCCTTATGCGACTCCTG
CATTAGGAAGCAGCCCAGTAGTAGGTTGAGGCCGTTGAGCACCGCCGCCGCAAGGAATGGTGCATGCAAG
GAGATGGCGCCCAACAGTCCCCCGGCCACGGGGCCTGCCACCATACCCACGCCGAAACAAGCGCTCATGA
GCCCGAAGTGGCGAGCCCGATCTTCCCCATCGGTGATGTCGGCGATATAGGCGCCAGCAACCGCACCTGT
GGCGCCGGTGATGCCGGCCACGATGCGTCCGGCGTAGAGGATCGAGATCTCGATCCCGCGAAATTAATAC
GACTCACTATAGGGGAATTGTGAGCGGATAACAATTCCCCTCTAGAAATAATTTTGTTTAACTTTAAGAA
GGAGATATAAGGATGCAAAAGTTTGATACCAGGACCTTCCAGGGCTTGATCCTGACCTTACAGGATTACT
GGGCTCGCCAGGGCTGCACCATTGTTCAACCATTGGACATGGAAGTCGGCGCGGGAACCTCTCACCCAAT
GACCTGTCTGCGCGAGCTGGGGCCAGAACCGATGGCGGCTGCTTATGTTCAGCCTTCTCGTCGCCCGACC
GATGGTCGCTACGGCGAAAACCCCAACCGTTTACAGCACTACTATCAGTTCCAGGTGGTCATTAAGCCAT
CGCCGGACAATATTCAGGAGCTGTACCTCGGTTCTCTGAAAGAGCTGGGCATGGACCCGACTATTCACGA
CATCCGTTTCGTGGAAGATAACTGGGAAAACCCGACGCTGGGTGCCTGGGGACTGGGCTGGGAAGTGTGG
CTGAACGGCATGGAAGTGACGCAGTTCACTTACTTCCAGCAGGTTGGTGGTCTGGAGTGTAAACCGGTTA
CCGGCGAGATCACCTACGGTCTGGAACGTCTGGCCATGTACATTCAGGGCGTAGACAGCGTTTACGACCT
GGTCTGGAGCGACGGCCCGCTGGGTAAAACCACCTACGGCGACGTGTTCCATCAGAACGAAGTGGAGCAG
TCCACTTACAACTTCGAATACGCGGATGTGGACTTCCTGTTCACCTGCTTCGAGCAGTACGAGAAAGAAG
CGCAGCAGCTGCTGGCGCTGGAAAATCCGCTGCCGCTGCCAGCCTACGAGCGTATTCTGAAAGCCGCCCA
CAGCTTCAACCTGCTGGATGCGCGTAAAGCCATCTCCGTCACCGAGCGTCAGCGCTACATTCTGCGCATT
CGCACCCTGACCAAAGCAGTGGCAGAAGCATACTACGCTTCCCGTGAAGCCCTCGGCTTCCCGATGTGCA
ACAAAGATAAGTAAGAGGCGGCTATGTCTGAGAAAACTTTTCTGGTGGAAATCGGCACTGAAGAGCTGCC
ACCAAAAGCACTGCGCAGCCTGGCTGAGTCCTTTGCTGCGAACTTTACTGCGGAGCTGGATAACGCTGGC
CTCGCACACGGCACCGTTCAATGGTTTGCTGCTCCGCGTCGTCTGGCGCTGAAAGTAGCTAACCTGGCGG
AAGCGCAACCGGATCGTGAAATCGAAAAACGCGGCCCGGCGATTGCCCAGGCGTTCGACGCTGAAGGCAA
ACCGAGCAAAGCGGCAGAAGGTTGGGCGCGTGGTTGCGGTATTACCGTTGACCAGGCTGAGCGTCTGACT
ACCGATAAAGGCGAATGGCTGCTGTATCGCGCCCATGTGAAGGGCGAAAGCACCGAAGCACTGCTGCCGA
ATATGGTTGCGACTTCTCTGGCGAAACTGCCGATCCCGAAACTGATGCGTTGGGGCGCAAGCGACGTGCA
CTTCGTGCGTCCGGTGCACACCGTGACCCTGCTGCTGGGCGACAAAGTCATTCCGGCAACCATTCTGGGC
ATTCAGTCCGATCGCGTGATTCGCGGCCACCGCTTTATGGGCGAGCCGGAATTCACCATCGATAACGCCG
ATCAGTATCCGGAAATTCTGCGTGAGCGTGGGAAAGTCATCGCCGATTACGAAGAACGTAAGGCGAAGAT
TAAAGCCGATGCCGAAGAAGCAGCGCGTAAGATTGGCGGTAACGCTGACTTAAGCGAAAGCCTGCTGGAA
GAAGTGGCTTCGCTGGTGGAGTGGCCGGTCGTTCTGACCGCAAAATTCGAAGAGAAATTCCTCGCGGTGC
CGGCTGAAGCGCTGGTTTACACCATGAAAGGTGACCAGAAATACTTCCCGGTGTATGCGAACGACGGCAA
ACTGCTGCCGAACTTTATCTTCGTTGCCAACATCGAATCGAAAGATCCGCAGCAGATTATCTCCGGTAAC
GAGAAAGTCGTTCGTCCGCGTCTGGCGGATGCCGAGTTCTTCTTCAACACCGACCGTAAAAAACGTCTTG
AAGATAACCTGCCGCGCCTGCAAACCGTGTTGTTCCAGCAACAGTTGGGGACGCTGCGCGACAAAACTGA
CCGCATCCAGGCGCTGGCTGGCTGGATTGCTGAACAGATTGGCGCTGACGTTAACCACGCTACCCGTGCG
GGTCTGCTGTCTAAGTGCGACCTGATGACCAACATGGTCTTCGAGTTCACCGACACCCAGGGCGTTATGG
GGATGCACTATGCGCGTCACGATGGCGAAGCGGAAGATGTCGCGGTGGCGCTGAATGAGCAGTATCAGCC
GCGTTTTGCTGGTGATGACCTGCCGTCCAACCCAGTAGCTTGTGCGCTGGCGATTGCTGACAAGATGGAT
ACCCTGGCGGGTATCTTCGGTATCGGTCAGCATCCGAAAGGCGACAAAGACCCGTTTGCGCTGCGTCGTG
CCGCGCTTGGCGTGCTGCGAATTATCGTTGAGAAGAACCTCAACCTTGATCTGCAAACGCTGACCGAAGA
AGCGGTGCGTCTGTATGGCGATAAGCTGACTAATGCCAACGTAGTTGATGATGTTATCGACTTTATGCTC
GGTCGCTTCCGCGCCTGGTATCAGGACGAAGGTTATACCGTTGACACCATCCAGGCGGTACTGGCGCGTC
GTCCGACTCGTCCGGCTGATTTCGATGCCCGTATGAAAGCGGTATCGCATTTCCGTACCCTGGATGCAGC
TGCTGCACTGGCGGCGGCGAACAAACGTGTATCTAACATTCTGGCGAAATCTGACGAAGTGCTGAGCGAC
CGCGTGAATGCCTCTACCCTGAAAGAGCCGGAAGAAATTAAACTGGCGATGCAGGTTGTGGTGCTACGTG
ACAAGCTGGAGCCGTACTTTACGGAAGGTCGTTACCAGGATGCGCTGGTCGAACTGGCTGAGCTGCGTGA
ACCGGTTGATGCTTTCTTCGATAAAGTGATGGTCATGGTTGATGACAAAGAATTGCGTATCAACCGTCTG
ACCATGCTGGAGAAACTGCGCGAACTGTTCCTGCGCGTTGCGGATATTTCGCTGTTGCAACACCATCACC
ATCATCACTGAGATCCGGCTGCTAACAAAGCCCGAAAGGAAGCTGAGTTGGCTGCTGCCACCGCTGAGCA
ATAACTAGCATAACCCCTTGGGGCCTCTAAACGGGTCTTGAGGGGTTTTTTGCTGAAAGGAGGAACTATA
TCCGGATTGGCGAATGGG
[124 nt withheld, positions 4639-4762]
C
[91 nt withheld, positions 4764-4854]
A
[49 nt withheld, positions 4856-4904]
CCTTTGACGTTGGAGTCCACGTTCTTT
[37 nt withheld, positions 4932-4968]
ACCCTATCTCGGTCTATTCTTTTGATTTATAAGGGATTTTGCCGATTTCGGCCTATTGGTTAAAAAATGA
GCTGATTTAACAAAAATTTAACGCGAATTTTAACAAAATATTAACGCTTACAATTTAGGTGGCACTTTTC
GGGGAAATGTGCGCGGAACCCCTATTTGTTTATTTTTCTAAATACATTCAAATATGTATCCGCTCATGAG
ACAATAACCCTGATAAATGCTTCAATAATATTGAAAAAGGAAGAGTATGAGTATTCAACATTTCCGTGTC
GCCCTTATTCCCTTTTTTGCGGCATTTTGCCTTCCTGTTTTTGCTCACCCAGAAACGCTGGTGAAAGTAA
AAGATGCTGAAGATCAGTTGGGTGCACGAGTGGGTTACATCGAACTGGATCTCAACAGCGGTAAGATCCT
TGAGAGTTTTCGCCCCGAAGAACGTTTTCCAATGATGAGCACTTTTAAAGTTCTGCTATGTGGCGCGGTA
TTATCCCGTATTGACGCCGGGCAAGAGCAACTCGGTCGCCGCATACACTATTCTCAGAATGACTTGGTTG
AGTACTCACCAGTCACAGAAAAGCATCTTACGGATGGCATGACAGTAAGAGAATTATGCAGTGCTGCCAT
AACCATGAGTGATAACACTGCGGCCAACTTACTTCTGACAACGATCGGAGGACCGAAGGAGCTAACCGCT
TTTTTGCACAACATGGGGGATCATGTAACTCGCCTTGATCGTTGGGAACCGGAGCTGAATGAAGCCATAC
CAAACGACGAGCGTGACACCACGATGCCTGCAGCAATGGCAACAACGTTGCGCAAACTATTAACTGGCGA
ACTACTTACTCTAGCTTCCCGGCAACAATTAATAGACTGGATGGAGGCGGATAAAGTTGCAGGACCACTT
CTGCGCTCGGCCCTTCCGGCTGGCTGGTTTATTGCTGATAAATCTGGAGCCGGTGAGCGTGGGTCTCGCG
GTATCATTGCAGCACTGGGGCCAGATGGTAAGCCCTCCCGTATCGTAGTTATCTACACGACGGGGAGTCA
GGCAACTATGGATGAACGAAATAGACAGATCGCTGAGATAGGTGCCTCACTGATTAAGCATTGGTAACTG
TCAGACCAAGTTTACTCATATATACTTTAGATTGATTTAAAACTTCATTTTTAATTTAAAAGGATCTAGG
TGAAGATCCTTTTTGATAATCTCATGACCAAAATCCCTTAACGTGAGTTTTCGTTCCACTGAGCGTCAGA
CCCCGTAGAAAAGATCAAAGGATCTTCTTGAGATCCTTTTTTTCTGCGCGTAATCTGCTGCTTGCAAACA
AAAAAACCACCGCTACCAGCGGTGGTTTGTTTGCCGGATCAAGAGCTACCAACTCTTTTTCCGAAGGTAA
CTGGCTTCAGCAGAGCGCAGATACCAAATACTGTCCTTCTAGTGTAGCCGTAGTTAGGCCACCACTTCAA
GAACTCTGTAGCACCGCCTACATACCTCGCTCTGCTAATCCTGTTACCAGTGGCTGCTGCCAGTGGCGAT
AAGTCGTGTCTTACCGGGTTGGACTCAAGACGATAGTTACCGGATAAGGCGCAGCGGTCGGGCTGAACGG
GGGGTTCGTGCACACAGCCCAGCTTGGAGCGAACGACCTACACCGAACTGAGATACCTACAGCGTGAGCT
ATGAGAAAGCGCCACGCTTCCCGAAGGGAGAAAGGCGGACAGGTATCCGGTAAGCGGCAGGGTCGGAACA
GGAGAGCGCACGAGGGAGCTTCCAGGGGGAAACGCCTGGTATCTTTATAGTCCTGTCGGGTTTCGCCACC
TCTGACTTGAGCGTCGATTTTTGTGATGCTCGTCAGGGGGGCGGAGCCTATGGAAAAACGCCAGCAACGC
GGCCTTTTTACGGTTCCTGGCCTTTTGCTGGCCTTTTGCTCACATGTTCTTTCCTGCGTTATCCCCTGAT
TCTGTGGATAACCGTATTACCGCCTTTGAGTGAGCTGATACCGCTCGCCGCAGCCGAACGACCGAGCGCA
GCGAGTCAGTGAGCGAGGAAGCGGAAGAGCGCCTGATGCGGTATTTTCTCCTTACGCATCTGTGCGGTAT
TTCACACCGCAATGGTGCACTCTCAGTACAATCTGCTCTGATGCCGCATAGTTAAGCCAGTATACACTCC
GCTATCGCTACGTGACTGGGTCATGGCTGCGCCCCGACACCCGCCAACACCCGCTGACGCGCCCTGACGG
GCTTGTCTGCTCCCGGCATCCGCTTACAGACAAGCTGTGACCGTCTCCGGGAGCTGCATGTGTCAGAGGT
TTTCACCGTCATCACCGAAACGCGCGAGGCAGCTGCGGTAAAGCTCATCAGCGTGGTCGTGAAGCGATTC
ACAGATGTCTGCCTGTTCATCCGCGTCCAGCTCGTTGAGTTTCTCCAGAAGCGTTAATGTCTGGCTTCTG
ATAAAGCGGGCCATGTTAAGGGCGGTTTTTTCCTGTTTGGTCACTGATGCCTCCGTGTAAGGGGGATTTC
TGTTCATGGGGGTAATGATACCGATGAAACGAGAGAGGATGCTCACGATACGGGTTACTGATGATGAACA
TGCCCGGTTACTGGAACGTTGTGAGGGTAAACAACTGGCGGTATGGATGCGGCGGGACCAGAGAAAAATC
ACTCAGGGTCAATGCCAGCGCTTCGTTAATACAGATGTAGGTGTTCCACAGGGTAGCCAGCAGCATCCTG
CGATGCAGATCCGGAACATAATGGTGCAGGGCGCTGACTTCCGCGTTTCCAGACTTTACGAAACACGGAA
ACCGAAGACCATTCATGTTGTTGCTCAGGTCGCAGACGTTTTGCAGCAGCAGTCGCTTCACGTTCGCTCG
CGTATCGGTGATTCATTCTGCTAACCAGTAAGGCAACCCCGCCAGCCTAGCCGGGTCCTCAACGACAGGA
GCACGATCATGCGCACCCGTGGGGCCGCCATGCCGGCGATAATGGCCTGCTTCTCGCCGAAACGTTTGGT
GGCGGGACCAGTGACGAAGGCTTGAGCGAGGGCGTGCAAGATTCCGAATACCGCAAGCGACAGGCCGATC
ATCGTCGCGCTCCAGCGAAAGCGGTCCTCGCCGAAAATGACCCAGAGCGCTGCCGGCACCTGTCCTACGA
GTTGCATGATAAAGAAGACAGTCATAAGTGCGGCGACGATAGTCATGCCCCGCGCCCACCGGAAGGAGCT
GACTGGGTTGAAGGCTCTCAAGGGCATCGGTCGAGATCCCGGTGCCTAATGAGTGAGCTAACTTACATTA
ATTGCGTTGCGCTCACTGCCCGCTTTCCAGTCGGGAAACCTGTCGTGCCAGCTGCATTAATGAATCGGCC
AACGCGCGGGGAGAGGC
